Addgene plasmid #142869: TFORF1848
Purpose: Lentiviral vector for overexpressing transcription factor ORFs with unique 24-bp barcodes. Barcodes facilitate identification of transcription factors in pooled screens.
Depositing lab: Feng Zhang. Depositing organization: Broad Institute. Publication: A transcription factor atlas of directed differentiation. Joung J, Ma S, Tay T, Geiger-Schuller KR, Kirchgatterer PC, Verdine VK, Guo B, Arias-Garcia MA, Allen WE, Singh A, Kuksenko O, Abudayyeh OO, Gootenberg JS, Fu Z, Macrae RK, Buenrostro JD, Regev A, Zhang F. Cell. 2023 Jan 5;186(1):209-229.e26. doi: 10.1016/j.cell.2022.11.026. PubMed 36608654.
Backbone
  Vector backbone: pLX_TRC317
  Backbone manufacturer: Broad Institute Genetic Perturbation Platform
  Backbone size w/o insert (bp): 8264
  Vector type: Mammalian Expression, Lentiviral
  Selectable markers: Puromycin
Growth in bacteria
  Bacterial resistance: Ampicillin, 100 μg/mL
  Growth temperature: 37°C
  Growth strain: NEB Stable
  Copy number: High Copy
Gene/Insert
  Gene/Insert name: ETS1
  Species: H. sapiens (human)
  Insert size (bp): 1166
  Entrez Gene: ETS1 (a.k.a. ETS-1, EWSR2, c-ets-1, p54)
  Promoter: EF1a
  Cloning method: Unknown
  Sequencing primers: 5′ GGGTGGAGACTGAAGTTAGGCCAG; 3′ CACATAGCGTAAAAGGAGCAACATAG
Terms and licenses: Academic/Nonprofit Terms; Industry Terms: Not Available to Industry
Depositor comments: XM_011542652,ENST00000526145 . The transcription factor ORF portion of this plasmid was synthesized by Genewiz. Please test multiple small colonies in case of plasmid recombination. To make this collection available in a timely manner, a portion of this collection was not fully sequenced by Addgene. If an Addgene verified full plasmid sequence is not available, please contact us prior to placing an order to request the full sequence.
How to cite: TFORF1848 was a gift from Feng Zhang (Addgene plasmid # 142869 ; http://n2t.net/addgene:142869 ; RRID:Addgene_142869)
