[The description below was written by a language model from this plasmid's Addgene catalogue record and pLannotate feature annotations shown in this document.]
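Description:
TFORF1848 is a lentiviral mammalian expression plasmid built on the pLX_TRC317 backbone and carrying a human ETS1 open reading frame. It belongs to a barcoded transcription factor ORF collection. It is propagated in E. coli through a high-copy ColE1/pUC-type origin with ampicillin selection (AmpR). An f1 origin and remnants of a lacZα/lac promoter cloning region flanked by T3 and T7 promoters also sit in the bacterial portion. The depositor warns that recombination can occur, as is common with LTR-containing plasmids, and advises checking several colonies.

The viral cassette has a third-generation, self-inactivating layout. An RSV promoter drives a truncated HIV-1 5' LTR, followed by the Ψ packaging signal with a gag fragment, the RRE for Rev-dependent export of the genomic RNA, a cPPT/CTS element, and a ΔU3 3' LTR followed by an SV40 poly(A) signal. Within the transferred region, an SV40 early promoter/origin segment precedes the puromycin N-acetyltransferase gene, which allows selection of transduced cells. Downstream, the EF-1α promoter drives ETS1, and a WPRE after the ORF enhances transcript stability and expression. The annotated ETS1 match spans slightly less than the stated 1166 bp insert. The depositor notes indicate that it corresponds to a specific transcript isoform and that it was made synthetically. The 24-bp barcode described in the catalogue entry is not separately annotated. Its position is not stated, and the short U6 promoter fragment between the ORF and the WPRE is probably a residual sequence match rather than a functional promoter.

The construct is intended for overexpressing ETS1 in mammalian cells. In pooled screens, the barcode identifies which factor each cell received, as in the depositors' directed-differentiation studies.
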