Features (pLannotate 1.2.2; 31 found; start..end, strand, type, name):
      1..227     +  promoter       RSV promoter: Rous sarcoma virus enhancer/promoter
    228..408     +  LTR            5' LTR (truncated): truncated 5' long terminal repeat (LTR) from HIV-1
    455..580     +  misc_feature   HIV-1 Ψ: packaging signal of human immunodeficiency virus type 1
    564..927     +  CDS            HIV-1 gag (fragment): gag protein from human immunodeficiency virus 1; gag
   1073..1306    +  misc_feature   RRE: The Rev response element (RRE) of HIV-1 allows for Rev-dependent mRNA export from the nucleus to the cytoplasm.
   1683..1709    +  CDS            Rev (fragment): human immunodeficiency virus 1 (HIV-1) Rev protein; rev; enhances nuclear export of unspliced and incompletely spliced viral mRNAs
   1716..1739    +  promoter       SV40 promoter (fragment): SV40 early promoter
   1740..1811    +  promoter       SV40 promoter (fragment): SV40 enhancer and early promoter
   1835..1970    +  rep_origin     SV40 ori: SV40 origin of replication
   2016..2612    +  CDS            PuroR (fragment): puromycin N-acetyltransferase; pac from Streptomyces; confers resistance to puromycin
   2661..2778    +  misc_feature   cPPT/CTS: central polypurine tract and central termination sequence of HIV-1
   2843..2909    +  CDS            small t antigen (fragment): SV40 (simian virus 40) small t antigen
   2916..4094    +  promoter       EF-1α promoter: strong constitutive promoter for human elongation factor EF-1α
   4111..5172    +  CDS            ETS1 (fragment): ETS1_HUMAN - Also known as EWSR2. Experimental evidence at protein level: Swiss-Prot protein existence level 1. Transcription factor. Directly controls the expression of cytokine and chemokine genes in a wide variety of different cellular contexts. May control the differentiation, survival and proliferation of lymphoid cells. May also regulate angiogenesis through regulation of expression of genes controlling endothelial cell migration and invasion. From Homo sapiens (Human).
   5188..5241    +  promoter       U6 promoter (fragment): RNA polymerase III promoter for human U6 snRNA
   5283..5871    +  misc_feature   WPRE: woodchuck hepatitis virus posttranscriptional regulatory element
   5922..5941    +  misc_feature   cPPT/CTS (fragment): central polypurine tract and central termination sequence of HIV-1
   5943..6176    +  LTR            3' LTR (ΔU3): self-inactivating 3' long terminal repeat (LTR) from HIV-1
   6254..6375    +  polyA_signal   SV40 poly(A) signal: SV40 polyadenylation signal
   6415..6550    +  rep_origin     SV40 ori: SV40 origin of replication
   6571..6589    -  promoter       T7 promoter: promoter for bacteriophage T7 RNA polymerase
   6597..6752    +  CDS            lacZα (fragment): LacZα fragment of β-galactosidase; lacZ fragment
   6757..7185    +  rep_origin     f1 ori (sequence partly withheld): f1 bacteriophage origin of replication; arrow indicates direction of (+) strand synthesis
   7238..7342    +  promoter       AmpR promoter: bla
   7343..8203    +  CDS            AmpR: β-lactamase; bla; confers resistance to ampicillin, carbenicillin, and related antibiotics
   8374..8962    +  rep_origin     ori: high-copy-number ColE1/pMB1/pBR322/pUC origin of replication
   9145..9237    +  CDS            lacI (fragment): lac repressor; lacI; The lac repressor binds to the lac operator to inhibit transcription in E. coli. This inhibition can be relieved by adding lactose or isopropyl-β-D-thiogalactopyranoside (IPTG).
   9250..9271    +  protein_bind   CAP binding site: CAP binding activates transcription in the presence of cAMP. E. coli catabolite activator protein
   9286..9316    +  promoter       lac promoter: promoter for the E. coli lac operon
   9324..9340    +  protein_bind   lac operator: The lac repressor binds to the lac operator to inhibit transcription in E. coli. This inhibition can be relieved by adding lactose or isopropyl-β-D-thiogalactopyranoside (IPTG). lac repressor encoded by lacI
   9385..9403    +  promoter       T3 promoter: promoter for bacteriophage T3 RNA polymerase
>Addgene plasmid #142869 | TFORF1848 | addgene full sequence | sequence record 385803 | Addgene NGS Result
TGTAGTCTTATGCAATACTCTTGTAGTCTTGCAACATGGTAACGATGAGTTAGCAACATGCCTTACAAGG
AGAGAAAAAGCACCGTGCATGCCGATTGGTGGAAGTAAGGTGGTACGATCGTGCCTTATTAGGAAGGCAA
CAGACGGGTCTGACATGGATTGGACGAACCACTGAATTGCCGCATTGCAGAGATATTGTATTTAAGTGCC
TAGCTCGATACATAAACGGGTCTCTCTGGTTAGACCAGATCTGAGCCTGGGAGCTCTCTGGCTAACTAGG
GAACCCACTGCTTAAGCCTCAATAAAGCTTGCCTTGAGTGCTTCAAGTAGTGTGTGCCCGTCTGTTGTGT
GACTCTGGTAACTAGAGATCCCTCAGACCCTTTTAGTCAGTGTGGAAAATCTCTAGCAGTGGCGCCCGAA
CAGGGACTTGAAAGCGAAAGGGAAACCAGAGGAGCTCTCTCGACGCAGGACTCGGCTTGCTGAAGCGCGC
ACGGCAAGAGGCGAGGGGCGGCGACTGGTGAGTACGCCAAAAATTTTGACTAGCGGAGGCTAGAAGGAGA
GAGATGGGTGCGAGAGCGTCAGTATTAAGCGGGGGAGAATTAGATCGCGATGGGAAAAAATTCGGTTAAG
GCCAGGGGGAAAGAAAAAATATAAATTAAAACATATAGTATGGGCAAGCAGGGAGCTAGAACGATTCGCA
GTTAATCCTGGCCTGTTAGAAACATCAGAAGGCTGTAGACAAATACTGGGACAGCTACAACCATCCCTTC
AGACAGGATCAGAAGAACTTAGATCATTATATAATACAGTAGCAACCCTCTATTGTGTGCATCAAAGGAT
AGAGATAAAAGACACCAAGGAAGCTTTAGACAAGATAGAGGAAGAGCAAAACAAAAGTAAGACCACCGCA
CAGCAAGCGGCCGCTGATCTTCAGACCTGGAGGAGGAGATATGAGGGACAATTGGAGAAGTGAATTATAT
AAATATAAAGTAGTAAAAATTGAACCATTAGGAGTAGCACCCACCAAGGCAAAGAGAAGAGTGGTGCAGA
GAGAAAAAAGAGCAGTGGGAATAGGAGCTTTGTTCCTTGGGTTCTTGGGAGCAGCAGGAAGCACTATGGG
CGCAGCGTCAATGACGCTGACGGTACAGGCCAGACAATTATTGTCTGGTATAGTGCAGCAGCAGAACAAT
TTGCTGAGGGCTATTGAGGCGCAACAGCATCTGTTGCAACTCACAGTCTGGGGCATCAAGCAGCTCCAGG
CAAGAATCCTGGCTGTGGAAAGATACCTAAAGGATCAACAGCTCCTGGGGATTTGGGGTTGCTCTGGAAA
ACTCATTTGCACCACTGCTGTGCCTTGGAATGCTAGTTGGAGTAATAAATCTCTGGAACAGATTTGGAAT
CACACGACCTGGATGGAGTGGGACAGAGAAATTAACAATTACACAAGCTTAATACACTCCTTAATTGAAG
AATCGCAAAACCAGCAAGAAAAGAATGAACAAGAATTATTGGAATTAGATAAATGGGCAAGTTTGTGGAA
TTGGTTTAACATAACAAATTGGCTGTGGTATATAAAATTATTCATAATGATAGTAGGAGGCTTGGTAGGT
TTAAGAATAGTTTTTGCTGTACTTTCTATAGTGAATAGAGTTAGGCAGGGATATTCACCATTATCGTTTC
AGACCCACCTCCCAACCCCGAGGGGACCCATGCATTGCATCTCAATTAGTCAGCAACCAGGTGTGGAAAG
TCCCCAGGCTCCCCAGCAGGCAGAAGTATGCAAAGCATGCGTCTCAATTAGTCAGCAACCATAGTCCCGC
CCCTAACTCCGCCCATCCCGCCCCTAACTCCGCCCAGTTCCGCCCATTCTCCGCCCCATGGCTGACTAAT
TTTTTTTATTTATGCAGAGGCCGAGGCCGCCTCGGCCTCTGAGCTATTCCAGAAGTAGTGAGGAGGCTTT
TTTGGAGGCCTAGGCTTTTGCAAAAAGCTTTCTAGAGGTACCACCGGAGCTTACCATGACCGAGTACAAG
CCCACGGTGCGCCTCGCCACCCGCGACGACGTCCCCAGGGCCGTACGCACCCTCGCCGCCGCGTTCGCCG
ACTACCCCGCCACGCGCCACACCGTCGATCCGGACCGCCACATCGAGCGGGTCACCGAGCTGCAAGAACT
CTTCCTCACGCGCGTCGGGCTCGACATCGGCAAGGTGTGGGTCGCGGACGACGGCGCCGCCGTGGCGGTC
TGGACCACGCCGGAGAGCGTCGAAGCGGGGGCGGTGTTCGCCGAGATCGGCCCGCGCATGGCCGAGTTGA
GCGGTTCCCGGCTGGCCGCGCAGCAACAGATGGAAGGCCTCCTGGCGCCGCACCGGCCCAAGGAGCCCGC
GTGGTTCCTGGCCACCGTCGGCGTCTCGCCCGACCACCAGGGCAAGGGTCTGGGCAGCGCCGTCGTGCTC
CCCGGAGTGGAGGCGGCCGAGCGCGCCGGGGTGCCCGCCTTCCTGGAGACCTCCGCGCCCCGCAACCTCC
CCTTCTACGAGCGGCTCGGCTTCACCGTCACCGCCGACGTCGAGGTGCCCGAAGGACCGCGCACCTGGTG
CATGACCCGCAAGCCCGGTGCCAGTTAACGAATTCTAGATCTTGAGACAAATGGCAGTATTCATCCACAA
TTTTAAAAGAAAAGGGGGGATTGGGGGGTACAGTGCAGGGGAAAGAATAGTAGACATAATAGCAACAGAC
ATACAAACTAAAGAATTACAAAAACAAATTACAAAAATTCAAAATTTTCGGGTTTATTACAGGGACAGCA
GAGATCCACTTTGGCGCCGGCTCGAGGCCTGCAGGTGCAAAGATGGATAAAGTTTTAAACAGAGAGGAAT
CTTTGCAGCTAATGGACCTTCTAGGTCTTGAAAGGAGTGGGAATTGGCTCCGGTGCCCGTCAGTGGGCAG
AGCGCACATCGCCCACAGTCCCCGAGAAGTTGGGGGGAGGGGTCGGCAATTGAACCGGTGCCTAGAGAAG
GTGGCGCGGGGTAAACTGGGAAAGTGATGTCGTGTACTGGCTCCGCCTTTTTCCCGAGGGTGGGGGAGAA
CCGTATATAAGTGCAGTAGTCGCCGTGAACGTTCTTTTTCGCAACGGGTTTGCCGCCAGAACACAGGTAA
GTGCCGTGTGTGGTTCCCGCGGGCCTGGCCTCTTTACGGGTTATGGCCCTTGCGTGCCTTGAATTACTTC
CACCTGGCTGCAGTACGTGATTCTTGATCCCGAGCTTCGGGTTGGAAGTGGGTGGGAGAGTTCGAGGCCT
TGCGCTTAAGGAGCCCCTTCGCCTCGTGCTTGAGTTGAGGCCTGGCCTGGGCGCTGGGGCCGCCGCGTGC
GAATCTGGTGGCACCTTCGCGCCTGTCTCGCTGCTTTCGATAAGTCTCTAGCCATTTAAAATTTTTGATG
ACCTGCTGCGACGCTTTTTTTCTGGCAAGATAGTCTTGTAAATGCGGGCCAAGATCTGCACACTGGTATT
TCGGTTTTTGGGGCCGCGGGCGGCGACGGGGCCCGTGCGTCCCAGCGCACATGTTCGGCGAGGCGGGGCC
TGCGAGCGCGGCCACCGAGAATCGGACGGGGGTAGTCTCAAGCTGGCCGGCCTGCTCTGGTGCCTGGCCT
CGCGCCGCCGTGTATCGCCCCGCCCTGGGCGGCAAGGCTGGCCCGGTCGGCACCAGTTGCGTGAGCGGAA
AGATGGCCGCTTCCCGGCCCTGCTGCAGGGAGCTCAAAATGGAGGACGCGGCGCTCGGGAGAGCGGGCGG
GTGAGTCACCCACACAAAGGAAAAGGGCCTTTCCGTCCTCAGCCGTCGCTTCATGTGACTCCACGGAGTA
CCGGGCGCCGTCCAGGCACCTCGATTAGTTCTCGAGCTTTTGGAGTACGTCGTCTTTAGGTTGGGGGGAG
GGGTTTTATGCGATGGAGTTTCCCCACACTGAGTGGGTGGAGACTGAAGTTAGGCCAGCTTGGCACTTGA
TGTAATTCTCCTTGGAATTTGCCCTTTTTGAGTTTGGATCTTGGTTCATTCTCAAGCCTCAGACAGTGGT
TCAAAGTTTTTTTCTTCCATTTCAGGTGTCGTGAGGCTAGCACCGCCACCATGAAGGCGGCCGTCGATCT
CAAGCCGACTCTCACCATCATCAAGACGGAAAAAGTCGATCTGGAGCTTTTCCCCTCCCCGGATATGGAA
TGTGCAGATGTCCCACTATTAACTCCAAGCAGCAAAGAAATGATGTCTCAAGCATTAAAAGCTACTTTCA
GTGGTTTCACTAAAGAACAGCAACGACTGGGGATCCCAAAAGACCCCCGGCAGTGGACAGAAACCCATGT
TCGGGACTGGGTGATGTGGGCTGTGAATGAATTCAGCCTGAAAGGTGTAGACTTCCAGAAGTTCTGTATG
AATGGAGCAGCCCTCTGCGCCCTGGGTAAAGACTGCTTTCTCGAGCTGGCCCCAGACTTTGTTGGGGACA
TCTTATGGGAACATCTAGAGATCCTGCAGAAAGAGGATGTGAAACCATATCAAGTTAATGGAGTCAACCC
AGCCTATCCAGAATCCCGCTATACCTCGGATTACTTCATTAGCTATGGTATTGAGCATGCCCAGTGTGTT
CCACCATCGGAGTTCTCAGAGCCCAGCTTCATCACAGAGTCCTATCAGACGCTCCATCCCATCAGCTCGG
AAGAGCTCCTCTCCCTCAAGTATGAGAATGACTACCCCTCGGTCATTCTCCGAGACCCTCTCCAGACAGA
CACCTTGCAGAATGACTACTTTGCTATCAAACAAGAAGTCGTCACCCCAGACAACATGTGCATGGGGAGG
ACCAGTCGTGGCAGTGGACCAATCCAGCTATGGCAGTTTCTTCTGGAATTACTCACTGATAAATCCTGTC
AGTCTTTTATCAGCTGGACAGGAGATGGCTGGGAATTCAAACTTTCTGACCCAGATGAGGTGGCCAGGAG
ATGGGGAAAGAGGAAAAACAAACCTAAGATGAATTATGAGAAACTGAGCCGTGGCCTACGCTACTATTAC
GACAAAAACATCATCCACAAGACAGCGGGGAAACGCTACGTGTACCGCTTTGTGTGTGACCTGCAGAGCC
TGCTGGGGTACACCCCTGAGGAGCTGCACGCCATGCTGGACGTCAAGCCAGATGCCGACGAGTAGTAATG
AACTAGTCCGTAACTTGAAAGTATTTCGATTTCTTGGCTTTATATATCTTGTGGAAAGGACGATATGTGT
TGAAATAAAGTCTATAGACGCGTTAAGTCGACAATCAACCTCTGGATTACAAAATTTGTGAAAGATTGAC
TGGTATTCTTAACTATGTTGCTCCTTTTACGCTATGTGGATACGCTGCTTTAATGCCTTTGTATCATGCT
ATTGCTTCCCGTATGGCTTTCATTTTCTCCTCCTTGTATAAATCCTGGTTGCTGTCTCTTTATGAGGAGT
TGTGGCCCGTTGTCAGGCAACGTGGCGTGGTGTGCACTGTGTTTGCTGACGCAACCCCCACTGGTTGGGG
CATTGCCACCACCTGTCAGCTCCTTTCCGGGACTTTCGCTTTCCCCCTCCCTATTGCCACGGCGGAACTC
ATCGCCGCCTGCCTTGCCCGCTGCTGGACAGGGGCTCGGCTGTTGGGCACTGACAATTCCGTGGTGTTGT
CGGGGAAATCATCGTCCTTTCCTTGGCTGCTCGCCTGTGTTGCCACCTGGATTCTGCGCGGGACGTCCTT
CTGCTACGTCCCTTCGGCCCTCAATCCAGCGGACCTTCCTTCCCGCGGCCTGCTGCCGGCTCTGCGGCCT
CTTCCGCGTCTTCGCCTTCGCCCTCAGACGAGTCGGATCTCCCTTTGGGCCGCCTCCCCGCGTCGACTTT
AAGACCAATGACTTACAAGGCAGCTGTAGATCTTAGCCACTTTTTAAAAGAAAAGGGGGGACTGGAAGGG
CTAATTCACTCCCAACGAAGACAAGATCTGCTTTTTGCTTGTACTGGGTCTCTCTGGTTAGACCAGATCT
GAGCCTGGGAGCTCTCTGGCTAACTAGGGAACCCACTGCTTAAGCCTCAATAAAGCTTGCCTTGAGTGCT
TCAAGTAGTGTGTGCCCGTCTGTTGTGTGACTCTGGTAACTAGAGATCCCTCAGACCCTTTTAGTCAGTG
TGGAAAATCTCTAGCAGTACGTATAGTAGTTCATGTCATCTTATTATTCAGTATTTATAACTTGCAAAGA
AATGAATATCAGAGAGTGAGAGGAACTTGTTTATTGCAGCTTATAATGGTTACAAATAAAGCAATAGCAT
CACAAATTTCACAAATAAAGCATTTTTTTCACTGCATTCTAGTTGTGGTTTGTCCAAACTCATCAATGTA
TCTTATCATGTCTGGCTCTAGCTATCCCGCCCCTAACTCCGCCCATCCCGCCCCTAACTCCGCCCAGTTC
CGCCCATTCTCCGCCCCATGGCTGACTAATTTTTTTTATTTATGCAGAGGCCGAGGCCGCCTCGGCCTCT
GAGCTATTCCAGAAGTAGTGAGGAGGCTTTTTTGGAGGCCTAGGGACGTACCCAATTCGCCCTATAGTGA
GTCGTATTACGCGCGCTCACTGGCCGTCGTTTTACAACGTCGTGACTGGGAAAACCCTGGCGTTACCCAA
CTTAATCGCCTTGCAGCACATCCCCCTTTCGCCAGCTGGCGTAATAGCGAAGAGGCCCGCACCGATCGCC
CTTCCCAACAGTTGCGCAGCCTGAATGGCGAATGGG
[124 nt withheld, positions 6757-6880]
C
[91 nt withheld, positions 6882-6972]
A
[49 nt withheld, positions 6974-7022]
CCTTTGACGTTGGAGTCCACGTTCTTT
[37 nt withheld, positions 7050-7086]
ACCCTATCTCGGTCTATTCTTTTGATTTATAAGGGATTTTGCCGATTTCGGCCTATTGGTTAAAAAATGA
GCTGATTTAACAAAAATTTAACGCGAATTTTAACAAAATATTAACGCTTACAATTTAGGTGGCACTTTTC
GGGGAAATGTGCGCGGAACCCCTATTTGTTTATTTTTCTAAATACATTCAAATATGTATCCGCTCATGAG
ACAATAACCCTGATAAATGCTTCAATAATATTGAAAAAGGAAGAGTATGAGTATTCAACATTTCCGTGTC
GCCCTTATTCCCTTTTTTGCGGCATTTTGCCTTCCTGTTTTTGCTCACCCAGAAACGCTGGTGAAAGTAA
AAGATGCTGAAGATCAGTTGGGTGCACGAGTGGGTTACATCGAACTGGATCTCAACAGCGGTAAGATCCT
TGAGAGTTTTCGCCCCGAAGAACGTTTTCCAATGATGAGCACTTTTAAAGTTCTGCTATGTGGCGCGGTA
TTATCCCGTATTGACGCCGGGCAAGAGCAACTCGGTCGCCGCATACACTATTCTCAGAATGACTTGGTTG
AGTACTCACCAGTCACAGAAAAGCATCTTACGGATGGCATGACAGTAAGAGAATTATGCAGTGCTGCCAT
AACCATGAGTGATAACACTGCGGCCAACTTACTTCTGACAACGATCGGAGGACCGAAGGAGCTAACCGCT
TTTTTGCACAACATGGGGGATCATGTAACTCGCCTTGATCGTTGGGAACCGGAGCTGAATGAAGCCATAC
CAAACGACGAGCGTGACACCACGATGCCTGTAGCAATGGCAACAACGTTGCGCAAACTATTAACTGGCGA
ACTACTTACTCTAGCTTCCCGGCAACAATTAATAGACTGGATGGAGGCGGATAAAGTTGCAGGACCACTT
CTGCGCTCGGCCCTTCCGGCTGGCTGGTTTATTGCTGATAAATCTGGAGCCGGTGAGCGTGGGTCTCGCG
GTATCATTGCAGCACTGGGGCCAGATGGTAAGCCCTCCCGTATCGTAGTTATCTACACGACGGGGAGTCA
GGCAACTATGGATGAACGAAATAGACAGATCGCTGAGATAGGTGCCTCACTGATTAAGCATTGGTAACTG
TCAGACCAAGTTTACTCATATATACTTTAGATTGATTTAAAACTTCATTTTTAATTTAAAAGGATCTAGG
TGAAGATCCTTTTTGATAATCTCATGACCAAAATCCCTTAACGTGAGTTTTCGTTCCACTGAGCGTCAGA
CCCCGTAGAAAAGATCAAAGGATCTTCTTGAGATCCTTTTTTTCTGCGCGTAATCTGCTGCTTGCAAACA
AAAAAACCACCGCTACCAGCGGTGGTTTGTTTGCCGGATCAAGAGCTACCAACTCTTTTTCCGAAGGTAA
CTGGCTTCAGCAGAGCGCAGATACCAAATACTGTTCTTCTAGTGTAGCCGTAGTTAGGCCACCACTTCAA
GAACTCTGTAGCACCGCCTACATACCTCGCTCTGCTAATCCTGTTACCAGTGGCTGCTGCCAGTGGCGAT
AAGTCGTGTCTTACCGGGTTGGACTCAAGACGATAGTTACCGGATAAGGCGCAGCGGTCGGGCTGAACGG
GGGGTTCGTGCACACAGCCCAGCTTGGAGCGAACGACCTACACCGAACTGAGATACCTACAGCGTGAGCT
ATGAGAAAGCGCCACGCTTCCCGAAGGGAGAAAGGCGGACAGGTATCCGGTAAGCGGCAGGGTCGGAACA
GGAGAGCGCACGAGGGAGCTTCCAGGGGGAAACGCCTGGTATCTTTATAGTCCTGTCGGGTTTCGCCACC
TCTGACTTGAGCGTCGATTTTTGTGATGCTCGTCAGGGGGGCGGAGCCTATGGAAAAACGCCAGCAACGC
GGCCTTTTTACGGTTCCTGGCCTTTTGCTGGCCTTTTGCTCACATGTTCTTTCCTGCGTTATCCCCTGAT
TCTGTGGATAACCGTATTACCGCCTTTGAGTGAGCTGATACCGCTCGCCGCAGCCGAACGACCGAGCGCA
GCGAGTCAGTGAGCGAGGAAGCGGAAGAGCGCCCAATACGCAAACCGCCTCTCCCCGCGCGTTGGCCGAT
TCATTAATGCAGCTGGCACGACAGGTTTCCCGACTGGAAAGCGGGCAGTGAGCGCAACGCAATTAATGTG
AGTTAGCTCACTCATTAGGCACCCCAGGCTTTACACTTTATGCTTCCGGCTCGTATGTTGTGTGGAATTG
TGAGCGGATAACAATTTCACACAGGAAACAGCTATGACCATGATTACGCCAAGCGCGCAATTAACCCTCA
CTAAAGGGAACAAAAGCTGGAGCTGCAAGCTTAA
