>Addgene plasmid #142869 | TFORF1848 | depositor partial sequence | sequence record 280745 | Insert
ACCGCCACCATGAAGGCGGCCGTCGATCTCAAGCCGACTCTCACCATCATCAAGACGGAAAAAGTCGATC
TGGAGCTTTTCCCCTCCCCGGATATGGAATGTGCAGATGTCCCACTATTAACTCCAAGCAGCAAAGAAAT
GATGTCTCAAGCATTAAAAGCTACTTTCAGTGGTTTCACTAAAGAACAGCAACGACTGGGGATCCCAAAA
GACCCCCGGCAGTGGACAGAAACCCATGTTCGGGACTGGGTGATGTGGGCTGTGAATGAATTCAGCCTGA
AAGGTGTAGACTTCCAGAAGTTCTGTATGAATGGAGCAGCCCTCTGCGCCCTGGGTAAAGACTGCTTTCT
CGAGCTGGCCCCAGACTTTGTTGGGGACATCTTATGGGAACATCTAGAGATCCTGCAGAAAGAGGATGTG
AAACCATATCAAGTTAATGGAGTCAACCCAGCCTATCCAGAATCCCGCTATACCTCGGATTACTTCATTA
GCTATGGTATTGAGCATGCCCAGTGTGTTCCACCATCGGAGTTCTCAGAGCCCAGCTTCATCACAGAGTC
CTATCAGACGCTCCATCCCATCAGCTCGGAAGAGCTCCTCTCCCTCAAGTATGAGAATGACTACCCCTCG
GTCATTCTCCGAGACCCTCTCCAGACAGACACCTTGCAGAATGACTACTTTGCTATCAAACAAGAAGTCG
TCACCCCAGACAACATGTGCATGGGGAGGACCAGTCGTGGCAGTGGACCAATCCAGCTATGGCAGTTTCT
TCTGGAATTACTCACTGATAAATCCTGTCAGTCTTTTATCAGCTGGACAGGAGATGGCTGGGAATTCAAA
CTTTCTGACCCAGATGAGGTGGCCAGGAGATGGGGAAAGAGGAAAAACAAACCTAAGATGAATTATGAGA
AACTGAGCCGTGGCCTACGCTACTATTACGACAAAAACATCATCCACAAGACAGCGGGGAAACGCTACGT
GTACCGCTTTGTGTGTGACCTGCAGAGCCTGCTGGGGTACACCCCTGAGGAGCTGCACGCCATGCTGGAC
GTCAAGCCAGATGCCGACGAGTAGTAATGAACTAGTCCGTAACTTGAAAGTATTTCGATTTCTTGGCTTT
ATATATCTTGTGGAAAGGACGATATGTGTTGAAATAAAGTCTATAG
