>Addgene plasmid #142869 | TFORF1848 | depositor partial sequence | sequence record 280746 | Barcode
TATGTGTTGAAATAAAGTCTATAG
